LOCUS       Exported 721 bp ds-DNA linear SYN 27-MAY-2021
DEFINITION  synthetic linear DNA
ACCESSION   .
VERSION     .
KEYWORDS    AGPAT3_pCSdest
SOURCE      synthetic DNA construct
  ORGANISM  synthetic DNA construct
REFERENCE   1 (bases 1 to 721)
  AUTHORS   Edie S, Zaghloul NA, Leitch CC, Klinedinst DK, Lebron J, Thole JF,
            McCallion AS, Katsanis N, Reeves RH
  TITLE     Survey of Human Chromosome 21 Gene Expression Effects on Early
            Development in Danio rerio.
  JOURNAL   G3 (Bethesda). 2018 Jul 2;8(7):2215-2223. doi:
            10.1534/g3.118.200144.
  PUBMED    29760202
REFERENCE   2 (bases 1 to 721)
  AUTHORS   .
  TITLE     Direct Submission
  JOURNAL   Exported May 27, 2021 from SnapGene Server 1.1.58
            http://www.snapgene.com
FEATURES             Location/Qualifiers
     source          1..721
                     /organism="synthetic DNA construct"
                     /mol_type="other DNA"
     promoter        37..55
                     /label=SP6 promoter
                     /note="promoter for bacteriophage SP6 RNA polymerase"
     primer_bind     37..54
                     /label=SP6
                     /note="SP6 promoter, forward primer"
     protein_bind    109..133
                     /gene="mutant version of attB"
                     /label=attB1
                     /bound_moiety="BP Clonase(TM)"
                     /note="recombination site for the Gateway(R) BP reaction"
ORIGIN
        1 accgccattc tgcctgggga cgtcggagca agcttgattt aggtgacact atagaataca
       61 agctacttgt tctttttgca ggatcccatc gattcgaatt caaggatcac aagtttgtac
      121 aaaaaagcag gcaccatggg cctgctggcc ttcctgaaga cccagttcgt gctgcacctg
      181 ctggtcggct ttgtcttcgt ggtgagtggt ctggtcatca acttcgtcca gctgtgcacg
      241 ctggcgctct ggccggtcag caagcagctc taccgccgcc tcaactgccg cctcgcctac
      301 tcactctgga gccaactggt catgctgctg gagtggtggt cctgcacgga gtgtacactg
      361 ttcacggacc aggccacggt agagcgcttt gggaaggagc acgcagtcat catcctcaac
      421 cacaacttcg agatcgactt cctctgtggg tggaccatgt gtgagcgctt cggagtgctg
      481 gggagctcca aggtcctcgc taagaaggag ctgctctatg tgcccctcat cggctggacg
      541 tggtactttc tggagattgt gttctgcaag cggaagtggg aggaggaccg ggacaccgtg
      601 gtcgaagggc tgaggcgcct gtcggactac cccgagtaca tgtggtttct cctgtactgc
      661 gaggggacgc gcttcacgga gaccaagcac cgcgttagca tggaggtggc ggctgctaag
      721 g
//
