>Addgene plasmid #53928 | AGPAT3_pCSdest | addgene partial sequence | sequence record 153906 | EBV-rev 5'-GTGGTTTGTCCAAACTCATC-3'
ATACGACTCACTATAGTTCTAGAGGCTCGAGAGGATCACCACTTTGTACAAGAAAGCTGGGTTTTATTCC
TTTTTCTTAAACTCTTGGTTTCCGTAGCTGGAGCCTTTTTCTATCTCAGTTACTCCTATCAGTCTGCGAA
CTCCAAAGGAAGCTGCTCCCACAAACCCCAAGAAAGTCAGGATCAGGAGAGGTGATCCGCTGGCAAAGAC
GCCCAAGACAAAACTGAAGAGGGGAGACAGGAGAATGGTGGCCCAGGACAGGAAGTTCAGGAGGGTCCAC
GGCCTCCGGGCAGGCTTAAACTGCTCCCCTGGAAACATGCCCTTCTGATTATATATCTCCTGGAGCGCGT
CCTTCTCCTGGTACAGTTTATGAAGCCACTGAGCTGCTTCCTTTTCATCCAGCGGGATGTCTTCCAGAGG
AAATCTCCTCACGCACATGTCCGCCTCGTACTTCTTCCCGTAGAGGATCCCCAGCAGGGACGGGTTCTTG
TTTCCTCTGAAGTTCAGGGTTACATCATAGACAGCTGCGACTGTCCCCCGGAGGCACTTGACTGCGGTGG
TGAAGCCCTTGGTCCGCGGCAGCAGGTGGTACTTGAGGACAGGAAGCCCCTTAGCAGCCGCCACCTCCAT
GCTAACGCGGTGCTTGGTCTCCGTGAAGCGCGTCCCCTCGCAGTACAGGAGAAACCACATGTACTCGGGG
TAGTCCGACAGGCGCCTCAGCCCTTCGACCACGGTGTCCCGGTCCTCCTCCCACTTCCGCTTGCAGAACA
CAATCTCCAGAA
