[The description below was written by a language model from this plasmid's Addgene catalogue record and the feature table of its GenBank file.]
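Description:
AGPAT3_pCSdest is a Gateway-derived expression clone in which a human AGPAT3 (also known as LPAAT3 or LPAAT-gamma1) sequence has been recombined into the pCSDest destination vector, a roughly 4.1 kb backbone catalogued as a mammalian expression vector. It is maintained in E. coli as a high-copy plasmid under ampicillin selection. The record lists the insert as only 192 bp and points to a cDNA clone accession as its source. Whether this short figure means a partial fragment or is simply how the size was entered cannot be determined from the record.

The insert sits downstream of two promoters, CMV and SP6. The CMV promoter allows direct expression after the DNA is introduced into vertebrate cells. The bacteriophage SP6 promoter allows in vitro transcription of sense mRNA from the same template. The associated publication is a survey of how human chromosome 21 genes affect early zebrafish development, which fits use as a template for mRNA delivered into embryos, although the record does not describe that use explicitly. No epitope tag or fluorescent reporter is recorded.

The available sequence record is a 721 bp partial read, not the whole plasmid. It annotates only the SP6 promoter, with its matching primer site, and an attB1 site a short distance downstream. attB1 is the recombination scar expected at the 5′ junction of a Gateway expression clone. The CMV promoter, the insert coding region, the 3′ att site, any polyadenylation signal, the replication origin and the ampicillin resistance gene are not annotated in this fragment.
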