Addgene plasmid #53928: AGPAT3_pCSdest
Depositing lab: Roger Reeves. Depositing organization: Johns Hopkins University and School of Medicine. Publication: Survey of Human Chromosome 21 Gene Expression Effects on Early Development in Danio rerio. Edie S, Zaghloul NA, Leitch CC, Klinedinst DK, Lebron J, Thole JF, McCallion AS, Katsanis N, Reeves RH. G3 (Bethesda). 2018 Jul 2;8(7):2215-2223. doi: 10.1534/g3.118.200144. PubMed 29760202.
Backbone
  Vector backbone: pCSDest
  Backbone manufacturer: Lawson Lab (Addgene Plasmid 22423)
  Backbone size w/o insert (bp): 4095
  Vector type: Mammalian Expression
Growth in bacteria
  Bacterial resistance: Ampicillin, 100 μg/mL
  Growth temperature: 37°C
  Growth strain: Top10
  Copy number: High Copy
Gene/Insert
  Gene/Insert name: AGPAT3
  Species: H. sapiens (human)
  Insert size (bp): 192
  Entrez Gene: AGPAT3 (a.k.a. LPAAT-GAMMA1, LPAAT3)
  Promoter: SP6 and CMV
  Cloning method: Gateway Cloning
  Sequencing primers: 5′ CMV-F; 3′ EBV-Rev
Terms and licenses: Academic/Nonprofit Terms; Industry Terms
Depositor comments: BC004219
How to cite: AGPAT3_pCSdest was a gift from Roger Reeves (Addgene plasmid # 53928 ; http://n2t.net/addgene:53928 ; RRID:Addgene_53928)
